>Addgene plasmid #81804 | pDONR223_LNX1_WT | addgene full sequence | sequence record 169219 | Addgene NGS Result
CTTTCCTGCGTTATCCCCTGATTCTGTGGATAACCGTATTACCGCCTTTGAGTGAGCTGATACCGCTCGC
CGCAGCCGAACGACCGAGCGCAGCGAGTCAGTGAGCGAGGAAGCGGAAGAGCGCCCAATACGCAAACCGC
CTCTCCCCGCGCGTTGGCCGATTCATTAATGCAGCTGGCACGACAGGTTTCCCGACTGGAAAGCGGGCAG
TGAGCGCAACGCAATTAATACGCGTACCGCTAGCCAGGAAGAGTTTGTAGAAACGCAAAAAGGCCATCCG
TCAGGATGGCCTTCTGCTTAGTTTGATGCCTGGCAGTTTATGGCGGGCGTCCTGCCCGCCACCCTCCGGG
CCGTTGCTTCACAACGTTCAAATCCGCTCCCGGCGGATTTGTCCTACTCAGGAGAGCGTTCACCGACAAA
CAACAGATAAAACGAAAGGCCCAGTCTTCCGACTGAGCCTTTCGTTTTATTTGATGCCTGGCAGTTCCCT
ACTCTCGCGTTAACGCTAGCATGGATGTTTTCCCAGTCACGACGTTGTAAAACGACGGCCAGTCTTAAGC
TCGGGCCCCAAATAATGATTTTATTTTGACTGATAGTGACCTGTTCGTTGCAACAAATTGATGAGCAATG
CTTTTTTATAATGCCAACTTTGTACAAAAAAGTTGGCACCATGAACCAGCCAGAGTCTGCCAACGATCCT
GAACCCCTGTGTGCAGTGTGTGGCCAAGCCCACTCCTTGGAGGAAAACCACTTCTACAGCTATCCAGAGG
AAGTGGATGATGACCTCATCTGCCACATCTGCCTGCAGGCTTTGCTGGACCCCCTGGACACTCCGTGTGG
ACACACCTACTGCACCCTCTGCCTCACCAACTTCCTGGTGGAGAAGGACTTCTGTCCCATGGACCGCAAG
CCTCTGGTTCTGCAGCACTGCAAGAAGTCCAGCATCCTGGTCAACAAACTCCTCAACAAGCTACTGGTGA
CCTGCCCATTCAGGGAGCACTGCACCCAGGTGTTGCAGCGCTGTGACCTCGAGCATCACTTTCAAACCAG
CTGTAAAGGTGCCTCCCACTACGGCCTGACCAAAGATAGGAAGAGGCGCTCACAAGATGGCTGTCCAGAC
GGCTGTGCGAGCCTCACAGCCACGGCTCCCTCCCCAGAGGTTTCTGCAGCTGCCACCATCTCCTTAATGA
CAGACGAGCCTGGCCTAGACAACCCTGCCTACGTGTCCTCGGCAGAGGACGGGCAGCCAGCAATCAGCCC
AGTGGACTCTGGCCGGAGCAACCGAACTAGGGCACGGCCCTTTGAGAGATCCACTATTAGAAGCAGATCA
TTTAAAAAAATAAATCGAGCTTTGAGTGTTCTTCGAAGGACAAAGAGCGGGAGTGCAGTTGCCAACCATG
CCGACCAGGGCAGGGAAAATTCTGAAAACACCACTGCCCCTGAAGTCTTTCCAAGGTTGTACCACCTGAT
TCCAGATGGTGAAATTACCAGCATCAAGATCAATCGAGTAGATCCCAGTGAAAGCCTCTCTATTAGGCTG
GTGGGAGGTAGCGAAACCCCACTGGTCCATATCATTATCCAACACATTTATCGTGATGGGGTGATCGCCA
GAGACGGCCGGCTACTGCCAGGAGACATCATTCTAAAGGTCAACGGGATGGACATCAGCAATGTCCCTCA
CAACTACGCTGTGCGTCTCCTGCGGCAGCCCTGCCAGGTGCTGTGGCTGACTGTGATGCGTGAACAGAAG
TTCCGCAGCAGGAACAATGGACAGGCCCCGGATGCCTACAGACCCCGAGATGACAGCTTTCATGTGATTC
TCAACAAAAGTAGCCCCGAGGAGCAGCTTGGAATAAAACTGGTGCGCAAGGTGGATGAGCCTGGGGTTTT
CATCTTCAATGTGCTGGATGGCGGTGTGGCATATCGACATGGTCAGCTTGAGGAGAATGACCGTGTGTTA
GCCATCAATGGACATGATCTTCGATATGGCAGCCCAGAAAGTGCGGCTCATCTGATTCAGGCCAGTGAAA
GACGTGTTCACCTCGTCGTGTCCCGCCAGGTTCGGCAGCGGAGCCCTGACATCTTTCAGGAAGCCGGCTG
GAACAGCAATGGCAGCTGGTCCCCAGGGCCAGGGGAGAGGAGCAACACTCCCAAGCCCCTCCATCCTACA
ATTACTTGTCATGAGAAGGTGGTAAATATCCAAAAAGACCCCGGTGAATCTCTCGGCATGACCGTCGCAG
GGGGAGCATCACATAGAGAATGGGATTTGCCTATCTATGTCATCAGTGTTGAGCCCGGAGGAGTCATAAG
CAGAGATGGAAGAATAAAAACAGGTGACATTTTGTTGAATGTGGATGGGGTCGAACTGACAGAGGTCAGC
CGGAGTGAGGCAGTGGCATTATTGAAAAGAACATCATCCTCGATAGTACTCAAAGCTTTGGAAGTCAAAG
AGTATGAGCCCCAGGAAGACTGCAGCAGCCCAGCAGCCCTGGACTCCAACCACAACATGGCCCCACCCAG
TGACTGGTCCCCATCCTGGGTCATGTGGCTGGAATTACCACGGTGCTTGTATAACTGTAAAGATATTGTA
TTACGAAGAAACACAGCTGGAAGTCTGGGCTTCTGCATTGTAGGAGGTTATGAAGAATACAATGGAAACA
AACCTTTTTTCATCAAATCCATTGTTGAAGGAACACCAGCATACAATGATGGAAGAATTAGATGTGGTGA
TATTCTTCTTGCTGTCAATGGTAGAAGTACATCAGGAATGATACATGCTTGCTTGGCAAGACTGCTGAAA
GAACTTAAAGGAAGAATTACTCTAACTATTGTTTCTTGGCCTGGCACTTTTTTATGATTGCCAACTTTCT
TGTACAAAGTTGGCATTATAAGAAAGCATTGCTTATCAATTTGTTGCAACGAACAGGTCACTATCAGTCA
AAATAAAATCATTATTTGCCATCCAGCTGATATCCCCTATAGTGAGTCGTATTACATGGTCATAGCTGTT
TCCTGGCAGCTCTGGCCCGTGTCTCAAAATCTCTGATGTTACATTGCACAAGATAAAAATATATCATCAT
GCCTCCTCTAGACCAGCCAGGACAGAAATGCCTCGACTTCGCTGCTACCCAAGGTTGCCGGGTGACGCAC
ACCGTGGAAACGGATGAAGGCACGAACCCAGTGGACATAAGCCTGTTCGGTTCGTAAGCTGTAATGCAAG
TAGCGTATGCGCTCACGCAACTGGTCCAGAACCTTGACCGAACGCAGCGGTGGTAACGGCGCAGTGGCGG
TTTTCATGGCTTGTTATGACTGTTTTTTTGGGGTACAGTCTATGCCTCGGGCATCCAAGCAGCAAGCGCG
TTACGCCGTGGGTCGATGTTTGATGTTATGGAGCAGCAACGATGTTACGCAGCAGGGCAGTCGCCCTAAA
ACAAAGTTAAACATTATGAGGGAAGCGGTGATCGCCGAAGTATCGACTCAACTATCAGAGGTAGTTGGCG
TCATCGAGCGCCATCTCGAACCGACGTTGCTGGCCGTACATTTGTACGGCTCCGCAGTGGATGGCGGCCT
GAAGCCACACAGTGATATTGATTTGCTGGTTACGGTGACCGTAAGGCTTGATGAAACAACGCGGCGAGCT
TTGATCAACGACCTTTTGGAAACTTCGGCTTCCCCTGGAGAGAGCGAGATTCTCCGCGCTGTAGAAGTCA
CCATTGTTGTGCACGACGACATCATTCCGTGGCGTTATCCAGCTAAGCGCGAACTGCAATTTGGAGAATG
GCAGCGCAATGACATTCTTGCAGGTATCTTCGAGCCAGCCACGATCGACATTGATCTGGCTATCTTGCTG
ACAAAAGCAAGAGAACATAGCGTTGCCTTGGTAGGTCCAGCGGCGGAGGAACTCTTTGATCCGGTTCCTG
AACAGGATCTATTTGAGGCGCTAAATGAAACCTTAACGCTATGGAACTCGCCGCCCGACTGGGCTGGCGA
TGAGCGAAATGTAGTGCTTACGTTGTCCCGCATTTGGTACAGCGCAGTAACCGGCAAAATCGCGCCGAAG
GATGTCGCTGCCGACTGGGCAATGGAGCGCCTGCCGGCCCAGTATCAGCCCGTCATACTTGAAGCTAGAC
AGGCTTATCTTGGACAAGAAGAAGATCGCTTGGCCTCGCGCGCAGATCAGTTGGAAGAATTTGTCCACTA
CGTGAAAGGCGAGATCACCAAGGTAGTCGGCAAATAACCCTCGAGCCACCCATGACCAAAATCCCTTAAC
GTGAGTTACGCGTCGTTCCACTGAGCGTCAGACCCCGTAGAAAAGATCAAAGGATCTTCTTGAGATCCTT
TTTTTCTGCGCGTAATCTGCTGCTTGCAAACAAAAAAACCACCGCTACCAGCGGTGGTTTGTTTGCCGGA
TCAAGAGCTACCAACTCTTTTTCCGAAGGTAACTGGCTTCAGCAGAGCGCAGATACCAAATACTGTTCTT
CTAGTGTAGCCGTAGTTAGGCCACCACTTCAAGAACTCTGTAGCACCGCCTACATACCTCGCTCTGCTAA
TCCTGTTACCAGTGGCTGCTGCCAGTGGCGATAAGTCGTGTCTTACCGGGTTGGACTCAAGACGATAGTT
ACCGGATAAGGCGCAGCGGTCGGGCTGAACGGGGGGTTCGTGCACACAGCCCAGCTTGGAGCGAACGACC
TACACCGAACTGAGATACCTACAGCGTGAGCTATGAGAAAGCGCCACGCTTCCCGAAGGGAGAAAGGCGG
ACAGGTATCCGGTAAGCGGCAGGGTCGGAACAGGAGAGCGCACGAGGGAGCTTCCAGGGGGAAACGCCTG
GTATCTTTATAGTCCTGTCGGGTTTCGCCACCTCTGACTTGAGCGTCGATTTTTGTGATGCTCGTCAGGG
GGGCGGAGCCTATGGAAAAACGCCAGCAACGCGGCCTTTTTACGGTTCCTGGCCTTTTGCTGGCCTTTTG
CTCACATGTT
Features (pLannotate 1.2.2; 12 found; start..end, strand, type, name):
    121..213     +  CDS            lacI (fragment): lac repressor; lacI; The lac repressor binds to the lac operator to inhibit transcription in E. coli. This inhibition can be relieved by adding lactose or isopropyl-β-D-thiogalactopyranoside (IPTG).
    268..295     -  terminator     rrnB T2 terminator: transcription terminator T2 from the E. coli rrnB gene
    427..470     +  terminator     rrnB T1 terminator: Escherichia coli rrnB; transcription terminator T1 from the E. coli rrnB gene
    517..553     -  CDS            lacZα (fragment): LacZα fragment of β-galactosidase; lacZ fragment
    570..665     +  protein_bind   attL3: mutant version of attL; recombination site for the Gateway® LR reaction LR Clonase™
    671..2854    +  CDS            LNX1: LNX1_HUMAN - Also known as LNX, PDZRN2. Experimental evidence at protein level: Swiss-Prot protein existence level 1. Isoform 2 provides an endocytic scaffold for IGSF5/JAM4. From Homo sapiens (Human).
   2862..2957    -  protein_bind   attL3: mutant version of attL; recombination site for the Gateway® LR reaction LR Clonase™
   2976..2994    -  promoter       T7 promoter: promoter for bacteriophage T7 RNA polymerase
   3184..3207    +  promoter       Pc promoter (fragment): intI1 (promoter lies within the coding sequence); class 1 integron promoter
   3383..3439    +  CDS            GmR (fragment): gentamycin acetyltransferase; aacC1; confers resistance to gentamycin
   3446..4237    +  CDS            SmR: aminoglycoside adenylyltransferase (Murphy, 1985); aadA; confers resistance to spectinomycin and streptomycin
   4330..4918    +  rep_origin     ori: high-copy-number ColE1/pMB1/pBR322/pUC origin of replication
