[The description below was written by a language model from this plasmid's Addgene catalogue record and pLannotate feature annotations shown in this document.]
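Description:
pDONR223_LNX1_WT is a Gateway entry clone built on the Invitrogen pDONR223 backbone, carrying the wild-type human LNX1 open reading frame (reference transcript NM_001126328.2) as part of the Target Accelerator Plasmid Collection. It is a bacterial propagation and shuttling plasmid rather than an expression vector. It replicates from a high-copy ColE1/pUC-type origin and is selected with spectinomycin through the aadA (SmR) aminoglycoside adenylyltransferase gene. That gene lies downstream of a fragment of a class 1 integron Pc promoter and a small remnant of a gentamicin resistance gene. The sequenced record is 4,980 nt.

The LNX1 coding sequence, about 2.2 kb, is flanked on both sides by attL-type recombination sites. The automated annotation labels both as attL3, but functionally they are the entry-clone sites that LR Clonase uses to move the insert directionally into attR-containing destination vectors. The record lists no promoter for the insert, so expression depends entirely on the destination vector chosen. The clone is in the "closed" configuration, meaning a stop codon immediately follows the ORF, so it yields native or N-terminally tagged protein but cannot be used for C-terminal fusions. The rrnB T1 and T2 terminators upstream of the cassette insulate it from read-through transcription. A T7 promoter sits just beyond the 3′ att site, facing back toward the insert. Short lacI and lacZα fragments are backbone remnants, and M13 primer sites allow the insert to be sequenced. As the wild-type member of a collection created to test rare cancer-associated variants, this clone typically serves as the reference allele for comparison with mutant LNX1 constructs after transfer into expression vectors.
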