Addgene plasmid #81804: pDONR223_LNX1_WT
Purpose: Gateway Donor vector containing LNX1 ,part of the Target Accelerator Plasmid Collection.
Depositing lab: Jesse Boehm & William Hahn & David Root. Depositing organization: Broad Institute. Publication: Systematic Functional Interrogation of Rare Cancer Variants Identifies Oncogenic Alleles. Kim E, Ilic N, Shrestha Y, Zou L, Kamburov A, Zhu C, Yang X, Lubonja R, Tran N, Nguyen C, Lawrence MS, Piccioni F, Bagul M, Doench JG, Chouinard CR, Wu X, Hogstrom L, Natoli T, Tamayo P, Horn H, Corsello SM, Lage K, Root DE, Subramanian A, Golub TR, Getz G, Boehm JS, Hahn WC. Cancer Discov. 2016 Jul;6(7):714-26. doi: 10.1158/2159-8290.CD-16-0160. Epub 2016 May 4. PubMed 27147599.
Backbone
  Vector backbone: pDONR223
  Backbone manufacturer: Invitrogen
  Backbone size w/o insert (bp): 2790
  Vector type: Gateway Entry vector
Growth in bacteria
  Bacterial resistance: Spectinomycin, 50 μg/mL
  Growth temperature: 37°C
  Growth strain: DH5alpha
  Copy number: High Copy
Gene/Insert
  Gene/Insert name: LNX1 (alt name: NM_001126328.2)
  Species: H. sapiens (human)
  Mutation: WT
  Entrez Gene: LNX1 (a.k.a. LNX, MPDZ, PDZRN2)
  Promoter: None
  Cloning method: Gateway Cloning
  Sequencing primers: 5′ M13pUC-fwd; 3′ M13-Rev
Terms and licenses: Academic/Nonprofit Terms; Industry Terms: Not Available to Industry
Depositor comments: Closed state: stop codon immediately follows insert
How to cite: pDONR223_LNX1_WT was a gift from Jesse Boehm & William Hahn & David Root (Addgene plasmid # 81804 ; http://n2t.net/addgene:81804 ; RRID:Addgene_81804)
