>Addgene plasmid #81804 | pDONR223_LNX1_WT | depositor partial sequence | sequence record 155123 | Insert sequence
ATGAACCAGCCAGAGTCTGCCAACGATCCTGAACCCCTGTGTGCAGTGTGTGGCCAAGCCCACTCCTTGG
AGGAAAACCACTTCTACAGCTATCCAGAGGAAGTGGATGATGACCTCATCTGCCACATCTGCCTGCAGGC
TTTGCTGGACCCCCTGGACACTCCGTGTGGACACACCTACTGCACCCTCTGCCTCACCAACTTCCTGGTG
GAGAAGGACTTCTGTCCCATGGACCGCAAGCCTCTGGTTCTGCAGCACTGCAAGAAGTCCAGCATCCTGG
TCAACAAACTCCTCAACAAGCTACTGGTGACCTGCCCATTCAGGGAGCACTGCACCCAGGTGTTGCAGCG
CTGTGACCTCGAGCATCACTTTCAAACCAGCTGTAAAGGTGCCTCCCACTACGGCCTGACCAAAGATAGG
AAGAGGCGCTCACAAGATGGCTGTCCAGACGGCTGTGCGAGCCTCACAGCCACGGCTCCCTCCCCAGAGG
TTTCTGCAGCTGCCACCATCTCCTTAATGACAGACGAGCCTGGCCTAGACAACCCTGCCTACGTGTCCTC
GGCAGAGGACGGGCAGCCAGCAATCAGCCCAGTGGACTCTGGCCGGAGCAACCGAACTAGGGCACGGCCC
TTTGAGAGATCCACTATTAGAAGCAGATCATTTAAAAAAATAAATCGAGCTTTGAGTGTTCTTCGAAGGA
CAAAGAGCGGGAGTGCAGTTGCCAACCATGCCGACCAGGGCAGGGAAAATTCTGAAAACACCACTGCCCC
TGAAGTCTTTCCAAGGTTGTACCACCTGATTCCAGATGGTGAAATTACCAGCATCAAGATCAATCGAGTA
GATCCCAGTGAAAGCCTCTCTATTAGGCTGGTGGGAGGTAGCGAAACCCCACTGGTCCATATCATTATCC
AACACATTTATCGTGATGGGGTGATCGCCAGAGACGGCCGGCTACTGCCAGGAGACATCATTCTAAAGGT
CAACGGGATGGACATCAGCAATGTCCCTCACAACTACGCTGTGCGTCTCCTGCGGCAGCCCTGCCAGGTG
CTGTGGCTGACTGTGATGCGTGAACAGAAGTTCCGCAGCAGGAACAATGGACAGGCCCCGGATGCCTACA
GACCCCGAGATGACAGCTTTCATGTGATTCTCAACAAAAGTAGCCCCGAGGAGCAGCTTGGAATAAAACT
GGTGCGCAAGGTGGATGAGCCTGGGGTTTTCATCTTCAATGTGCTGGATGGCGGTGTGGCATATCGACAT
GGTCAGCTTGAGGAGAATGACCGTGTGTTAGCCATCAATGGACATGATCTTCGATATGGCAGCCCAGAAA
GTGCGGCTCATCTGATTCAGGCCAGTGAAAGACGTGTTCACCTCGTCGTGTCCCGCCAGGTTCGGCAGCG
GAGCCCTGACATCTTTCAGGAAGCCGGCTGGAACAGCAATGGCAGCTGGTCCCCAGGGCCAGGGGAGAGG
AGCAACACTCCCAAGCCCCTCCATCCTACAATTACTTGTCATGAGAAGGTGGTAAATATCCAAAAAGACC
CCGGTGAATCTCTCGGCATGACCGTCGCAGGGGGAGCATCACATAGAGAATGGGATTTGCCTATCTATGT
CATCAGTGTTGAGCCCGGAGGAGTCATAAGCAGAGATGGAAGAATAAAAACAGGTGACATTTTGTTGAAT
GTGGATGGGGTCGAACTGACAGAGGTCAGCCGGAGTGAGGCAGTGGCATTATTGAAAAGAACATCATCCT
CGATAGTACTCAAAGCTTTGGAAGTCAAAGAGTATGAGCCCCAGGAAGACTGCAGCAGCCCAGCAGCCCT
GGACTCCAACCACAACATGGCCCCACCCAGTGACTGGTCCCCATCCTGGGTCATGTGGCTGGAATTACCA
CGGTGCTTGTATAACTGTAAAGATATTGTATTACGAAGAAACACAGCTGGAAGTCTGGGCTTCTGCATTG
TAGGAGGTTATGAAGAATACAATGGAAACAAACCTTTTTTCATCAAATCCATTGTTGAAGGAACACCAGC
ATACAATGATGGAAGAATTAGATGTGGTGATATTCTTCTTGCTGTCAATGGTAGAAGTACATCAGGAATG
ATACATGCTTGCTTGGCAAGACTGCTGAAAGAACTTAAAGGAAGAATTACTCTAACTATTGTTTCTTGGC
CTGGCACTTTTTTA
