>Addgene plasmid #81804 | pDONR223_LNX1_WT | addgene partial sequence | sequence record 160631 | M13-F20 5'-TGTAAAACGACGGCCAGT-3'
TTTTATTTTGACTGATAGTGACCTGTTCGTTGCAACAAATTGATGAGCAATGCTTTTTTATAATGCCAAC
TTTGTACAAAAAAGTTGGCACCATGAACCAGCCAGAGTCTGCCAACGATCCTGAACCCCTGTGTGCAGTG
TGTGGCCAAGCCCACTCCTTGGAGGAAAACCACTTCTACAGCTATCCAGAGGAAGTGGATGATGACCTCA
TCTGCCACATCTGCCTGCAGGCTTTGCTGGACCCCCTGGACACTCCGTGTGGACACACCTACTGCACCCT
CTGCCTCACCAACTTCCTGGTGGAGAAGGACTTCTGTCCCATGGACCGCAAGCCTCTGGTTCTGCAGCAC
TGCAAGAAGTCCAGCATCCTGGTCAACAAACTCCTCAACAAGCTACTGGTGACCTGCCCATTCAGGGAGC
ACTGCACCCAGGTGTTGCAGCGCTGTGACCTCGAGCATCACTTTCAAACCAGCTGTAAAGGTGCCTCCCA
CTACGGCCTGACCAAAGATAGGAAGAGGCGCTCACAAGATGGCTGTCCAGACGGCTGTGCGAGCCTCACA
GCCACGGCTCCCTCCCCAGAGGTTTCTGCAGCTGCCACCATCTCCTTAATGACAGACGAGCCTGGCCTAG
ACAACCCTGCCTACGTGTCCTCGGCAGAGGACGGGCAGCCAGCAATCAGCCCAGTGGACTCTGGCCGGAG
CAACCGAACTAGGGCACGGCCCTTTGAGAGATCCACTATTAGAAGCAGATCATTTAAAAAAATAAATCGA
GCTTTGAGTGTTCTTCGAAGGACAAAGAGCGGGAGTGCAGTTGCCAACCATGCCGACCAGGGCAGGGAAA
ATTCTGAAAACACCACTGCCCCTGAAGTCTTTCCAAGGTTGTACCACCTGATTCCAGATGGTGAAATTAC
CAGCATCAAGATCAATCGAGTAGATCCCAGTGAAAGCCTCTCTATTAGGCTGGTGGGAGGTAGCGAAACC
CCACTGGTCCATATCATTATCCAACACATTTATCGTGATG
